>Addgene plasmid #236322 | C4orf19-P1 | addgene full sequence | sequence record 469270 | Addgene NGS Result
TTGAAATCCTTTTTTTCTGCGCGTAATCTGCTGCTTGCAAACAAAAAAACCACCGCTACCAGCGGTGGTT
TGTTTGCCGGATCAAGAGCTACCAACTCTTTTTCCGAAGGTAACTGGCTTCAGCAGAGCGCAGATACCAA
ATACTGTCCTTCTAGTGTAGCCGTAGTTAGGCCACCACTTCAAGAACTCTGTAGCACCGCCTACATACCT
CGCTCTGCTAATCCTGTTACCAGTGGCTGCTGCCAGTGGCGATAAGTCGTGTCTTACCGGGTTGGACTCA
AGACGATAGTTACCGGATAAGGCGCAGCGGTCGGGCTGAACGGGGGGTTCGTGCACACAGCCCAGCTTGG
AGCGAACGACCTACACCGAACTGAGATACCTACAGCGTGAGCTATGAGAAAGCGCCACGCTTCCCGAAGG
GAGAAAGGCGGACAGGTATCCGGTAAGCGGCAGGGTCGGAACAGGAGAGCGCACGAGGGAGCTTCCAGGG
GGAAACGCCTGGTATCTTTATAGTCCTGTCGGGTTTCGCCACCTCTGACTTGAGCGTCGATTTTTGTGAT
GCTCGTCAGGGGGGCGGAGCCTATGGAAAAACGCCAGCAACGCGGCCTTTTTACGGTTCCTGGCCTTTTG
CTGGCCTTTTGCTCACATGTTCTTTCCTGCGTTATCCCCTGATTCTGTGGATAACCGTATTACCGCCTTT
GAGTGAGCTGATACCGGTTGGGCGTCGCTTGGTCGGTCATTTCGAATTACCAATGCTTAATCAGTGAGGC
ACCTATCTCAGCGATCTGTCTATTTCGTTCATCCATAGTTGCCTGACTCCCCGTCGTGTAGATAACTACG
ATACGGGAGGGCTTACCATCTGGCCCCAGTGCTGCAATGATACCGCGAGACCCACGCTCACCGGCTCCAG
ATTTATCAGCAATAAACCAGCCAGCCGGAAGGGCCGAGCGCAGAAGTGGTCCTGCAACTTTATCCGCCTC
CATCCAGTCTATTAATTGTTGCCGGGAAGCTAGAGTAAGTAGTTCGCCAGTTAATAGTTTGCGCAACGTT
GTTGCCATTGCTACAGGCATCGTGGTGTCACGCTCGTCGTTTGGTATGGCTTCATTCAGCTCCGGTTCCC
AACGATCAAGGCGAGTTACATGATCCCCCATGTTGTGCAAAAAAGCGGTTAGCTCCTTCGGTCCTCCGAT
AGTTGTCAGAAGTAAGTTGGCCGCAGTGTTATCACTCATGGTTATGGCAGCACTGCATAATTCTCTTACT
GTCATGCCATCCGTAAGATGCTTTTCTGTGACTGGTGAGTACTCAACCAAGTCATTCTGAGAATAGTGTA
TGCGGCGACCGAGTTGCTCTTGCCCGGCGTCAATACGGGATAATACCGCGCCACATAGCAGAACTTTGAA
AGTGCTCATCATTGGAAAACGTTCTTCGGGGCGAAAACTCTCAAGGATCTTACCGCTGTTGAGATCCAGT
TCGATGTAACCCACTCGTGCACCCAACTGATCTTCAGCATCTTTTACTTTCACCAGCGTTTCTGGGTGAG
CAAAAACAGGAAGGCAAAATGCCGCAAAAAAGGGAATAAGGGCGACACGGAAATGTTGAATACTCATACT
CTTCCTTTTTCAATATTATTGAAGCATTTATCAGGGTTATTGTCTCATGAGCGGATACATATTTGAATGT
ATTTAGAAAAATAAACAAATAGGGGTTCCGCGCACATTTCCCCGAAAAGTGCCACCTGACGTCTAAGAAA
CCATTACGTAGAAAGCCAGTCCGCAGAAACGGTGCTGACCCCGGATGAATGTCAGCTACTGGGCTATCTG
GACAAGGGAAAACGCAAGCGCAAAGAGGATCCTTATCGCTATCGATTCACACAAAAAACCAACACACAGA
TGTAATGAAAATAAAGATATTTTATTGCGGCCATCGTGATGGCAGGTTGGGCGTCGCTTGGTCGGTCATT
TCGAACCCCAGAGTCCCGCTCAGAAGAACTCGTCAAGAAGGCGATAGAAGGCGATGCGCTGCGAATCGGG
AGCGGCGATACCGTAAAGCACGAGGAAGCGGTCAGCCCATTCGCCGCCAAGCTCTTCAGCAATATCACGG
GTAGCCAACGCTATGTCCTGATAGCGGTCCGCCACACCCAGCCGGCCACAGTCGATGAATCCAGAAAAGC
GGCCATTTTCCACCATGATATTCGGCAAGCAGGCATCGCCATGGGTCACGACGAGATCCTCGCCGTCGGG
CATGCGCGCCTTGAGCCTGGCGAACAGTTCGGCTGGCGCGAGCCCCTGATGCTCTTCGTCCAGATCATCC
TGATCGACAAGACCGGCTTCCATCCGAGTACGTGCTCGCTCGATGCGATGTTTCGCTTGGTGGTCGAATG
GGCAGGTAGCCGGATCAAGCGTATGCAGCCGCCGCATTGCATCAGCCATGATGGATACTTTCTCGGCAGG
AGCAAGGTGAGATGACAGGAGATCCTGCCCCGGCACTTCGCCCAATAGCAGCCAGTCCCTTCCCGCTTCA
GTGACAACGTCGAGCACAGCTGCGCAAGGAACGCCCGTCGTGGCCAGCCACGATAGCCGCGCTGCCTCGT
CCTGCAGTTCATTCAGGGCACCGGACAGGTCGGTCTTGACAAAAAGAACCGGGCGCCCCTGCGCTGACAG
CCGGAACACGGCGGCATCAGAGCAGCCGATTGTCTGTTGTGCCCAGTCATAGCCGAATAGCCTCTCCACC
CAAGCGGCCGGAGAACCTGCGTGCAATCCATCTTGTTCAATCCCTCCGGAGCCTCCGCCACCTGATCCGC
CACCTCCGCTCCCACCACCGGTCTGCTCGTTCTTCAGCACGCGCTCCACGAAGCTCTTGATGTACTTACC
CATTTCATCTGGAGCGTCCTCCTGGCTGAAGTGGAGGCCCTTCACCTTCACGAACTCGGTGTTAGGGAAC
TTCTTAGCTCCCTCGACAATAGCGTTGGAAAAGAACCCAGGGTCGGACTCGATGAACATCTTAGGCAGAT
CGTCGCTGGCCCGAAGGTAGGCGTTGTAGTTGCGGACAATCTGGACGACGTCGGGCTTGCCTCCCTTAAC
GAGAGGGATCTCGCGAGGCCAGGAGAGGGTAGGCCGTCTAACCTCGCCCTTCTCCTTGAATGGCTCCAGG
TAGGCAGCGAACTCCTCAGGCTCCAGTTTCCGCATGATCTTGCTTGGGAGCATGGTCTCGACGAAGAAGT
TATTCTCAAGCACCATTTTCTCGCCCTCTTCGCTCTTGATCAGGGCGATATCCTCCTCGATGTCAGGCCA
CTCGTCCCAGGACTCGATCACGTCCACGACACTCTCAGCATGGACGATGGCCTTGATCTTGTCTTGGTGC
TCGTAGGAGTAGTGAAAGGCCAGACAAGCCCCCCAGTCGTGGCCCACAAAGATGATTTTCTTTGGAAGGT
TCAGCAGCTCGAACCAAGCGGTGAGGTACTTGTAGTGATCCAGGAGGCGATATGAGCCATTCCCGCTCTT
GCCGGACTTACCCATTCCGATCAGATCAGGGATGATGCATCTAGCCACGGGCTCGATGTGAGGCACGACG
TGCCTCCACAGGTAGCTGGAGGCAGCGTTACCATGCAGAAAAATCACGGCGTTCTCGGCGTGCTTCTCGG
AATCATAGTAGTTGATGAAGGAGTCCAGCACGTTCATTTGCTTGCAGCGAGCCCACCACTGAGGCCCAGT
GATCATGCGTTTGCGTTGCTCGGGGTCGTACACCTTGGAAGCCATGGTGGCTCCAGCCTTTGGTTCGAGA
CTGTTGTGTCAGAAGAATCAAGCTTTTTGCAAAAGCCTAGGCCTCCAAAAAAGCCTCCTCACTACTTCTG
GAATAGCTCAGAGGCCGAGGCGGCCTCGGCCTCTGCATAAATAAAAAAAATTAGTCAGCCATGGGGCGGA
GAATGGGCGGAACTGGGCGGAGTTAGGGGCGGGATGGGCGGAGTTAGGGGCGGGACTATGGTTGCTGACT
AATTGAGATGCATGCTTTGCATACTTCTGCCTGCTGGGGAGCCTGGGGACTTTCCACACCTGGTTGCTGA
CTAATTGAGATGCATGCTTTGCATACTTCTGCCTGCTGGGGAGCCTGGGGACTTTCCACACCCTAACTGA
CACACATTCCACAGCTGGTTCTTTCCGCCTCAGAAGGTACCTAACCAAGTTCCTCTTTCAGAGGTTATTT
CAGGCCATGGTGCTGCGCAGATCCGCGTATGCGGTGTGAAATACCGCACAGATGCGTAAGGAGAAAATAC
CGCATCAGGAAATTGTAAGCGTTAATATTTTGTTAAAATTCGATTTTACCACATTTGTAGAGGTTTTACT
TGCTTAAAAAAACCTCCCACATCTCCCCCTGAACCTGAAACATAAAATGAATGCAATTGTTGTTGTTAAC
TTGTTTATTGCAGCTTATAATGGTTACAAATAAAGCAATAGCATCACAAATTTCACAAATAAAGCATTTT
TTTCACTGCATTCTAGTTGTGGTTTGTCCAAACTCATCAATGTATCTTATCATGTCTGCTCGAAGCGGCC
GCCCCAAGGGGTTATGCTAGTTATTGCTCAGCGGTGGCAGCAGCCAACTCAGCTTCCTTTCGGGCTTTGT
TAGCAGCCGGATCAGCTTGCATGCCTGCAGGTCGACTCGTTGTTATATTTTAATTGGAATCAGACATTTA
ATGGCATAAAAACATTGCATATATGGCTTTGCTGTTCCGAATGTCATGAACTTAAAATCCAAATATGACA
TAAGCAGTTTTAAGACTTATTTTGGCCAGCCTCCCCAATCCCAAAGGAGATTTAAAAGTAATAATGTAAA
AAAGTTAAGGTCAAGGTGTTTTAAAATCAACATCTCAGCTAATGACTAACCCTTTGTTTCCTGGGGACTT
CTGCTCTACTGTGAAAACTGCTGAGCTTAACCCGCTGTTGAACAACTGGTTAGTTATTAGTTCCCTGGGT
GATTGTCCCTGAAGTTAAGCCATGCTCTGGGGACACATGAGGCACTTTAATTGGGGTAGTTACTTTTTCC
AGGTTGGGTACAATGTTTGGCTCTCAAAAGCAAGGTAAACAGTTTACAGTCAAAAGGAATGCTCTGTGAT
TGTGTGCCTTTGGGATCAAGGGTTGAGATCTTAGAGTATTCTCATAAACATCTGTACCAGGTGCTCAAAG
ATGTTTGAGGGTTGTCAAGCAAGCTGTTCAACTTCTGCATTTTCTGTGGATATGGGCACAATGACCCACT
CAGATTTTTCTCCTAGTGTCCTGAATGACAGCTCATCTACACAGAGTGAAACTCCAGATATGTGACAAGC
AGCATGGGACAGATGCTGACAATCAGAACAGATGCTGGATGTAAACAACTGGTAAGGCTGCACTGGTGCA
TGCTGGCAGAATCACCTGCTATGCATCCAGGGAGCAAATGCATCTGCATGCTCAGCATGACACCAGCTTA
CCTCCCTGTGCAAATCCCCTCCCACTCGAGGCTAGCGAGCTCGTTTAAACAACTAGAATTACACGGCGAT
CTTGCCGCCCTTCTTGGCCTTAATGAGAATCTCGCGGATCTTGCGGGCGTCCAACTTGCCGGTCAGTCCT
TTAGGCACCTCGTCCACGAACACAACACCACCGCGCAGCTTCTTGGCGGTTGTAACCTGGCTGGCCACAT
AGTCCACGATCTCCTTCTCGGTCATGGTTTTACCGTGTTCCAGCACGACGACTGCGGCGGGCAGCTCGCC
GGCATCGTCGTCGGGCAGGCCGGCGACCCCGGCGTCGAAGATGTTGGGGTGTTGCAGCAGGATGCTCTCC
AGTTCGGCTGGGGCTACCTGGTAGCCCTTGTATTTGATCAGGCTCTTCAGCCGGTCCACGATGAAGAAGT
GCTCGTCCTCGTCCCAGTAGGCGATGTCGCCGCTGTGCAGCCAGCCGTCCTTGTCGATGAGAGCGTTTGT
AGCCTCGGGGTTGTTAACGTAGCCGCTCATGATCATGGGGCCACGGACGCACAGCTCGCCGCGCTGGTTC
ACACCCAGTGTCTTACCGGTGTCCAAGTCCACCACCTTAGCCTCGAAGAAGGGCACCACCTTGCCTACTG
CGCCAGGCTTGTCGTCCCCTTCGGGGGTGATCAGAATGGCGCTGGTTGTTTCTGTCAGGCCGTAGCCCTG
GCGGATGCCTGGTAGGTGGAAGCGTTTGGCCACGGCCTCACCTACCTCCTTGCTGAGCGGCGCCCCGCCG
CTGGCGATCTCGTGCAAGTTGCTTAGGTCGTACTTGTCGATGAGAGTGCTCTTAGCGAAGAAGCTAAATA
GTGTGGGCACCAGCAGGGCAGATTGAATCTTATAGTCTTGCAAGCTGCGCAAGAATAGCTCCTCCTCGAA
GCGGTACATGAGCACGACCCGAAAGCCGCAGATCAAGTAGCCCAGCGTGGTGAACATGCCGAAGCCGTGG
TGAAATGGCACCACGCTGAGGATAGCGGTGTCGGGGATGATCTGGTTGCCGAAGATGGGGTCGCGGGCAT
GACTGAATCGGACACAAGCGGTGCGGTGCGGTAGGGCTACGCCCTTGGGCAATCCGGTACTGCCACTACT
GTTCATGATCAGGGCGATGGTTTTGTCCCGGTCGAAGCTCTCGGGCACGAAGTCGTACTCGTTGAAGCCG
GGTGGCAAATGGGAAGTCACGAAGGTGTACATGCTTTGGAAGCCCTGGTAGTCGGTCTTGCTATCCATGA
TGATGATCTTTTGTATGATCGGTAGCTTCTTTTGCACGTTGAGGATCTTTTGCAGCCCTTTCTTGCTCAC
GAATACGACGGTGGGCTGGCTGATGCCCATGCTGTTCAGCAGCTCGCGCTCGTTGTAGATGTCGTTAGCT
GGGGCCACAGCCACACCGATGAACAGGGCACCCAACACGGGCATGAAGAACTGCAAGCTATTCTCGCTGC
ACACCACGATCCGATGGTTTGTATTCAGCCCATAGCGCTTCATAGCTTCTGCCAGCCGAACGCTCATCTC
GAAGTACTCGGCGTAGGTAATGTCCACCTCGATATGTGCGTCGGTAAAGGCGATGGTGCCGGGCACCAGG
GCGTAGCGCTTCATGGCTTTGTGCAGCTGCTCGCCGGCGGTCCCGTCTTCGAGTGGGTAGAATGGCGCTG
GGCCCTTCTTAATGTTTTTGGCATCTTCCATGGTGGCTTTACCAACAGTACCGGATTGCCAAGCTTGGGC
TGCAGGTCGAAAGGCCCGGAGATGAGGAAGAGGAGAACAGCGCGGCAGACGTGCGCTTTTGAAGCGTGCA
GAATGCCGGGCCTCCGGAGGACCTTCGGGCGCCCGCCCCGCCCCTGAGCCCGCCCCTGAGCCCGCCCCCG
GACCCACCCCTTCCCAGCCTCTGAGCCCAGAAAGCGAAGGAGCAAAGCTGCTATTGGCCGCTGCCCCAAA
GGCCTACCCGCTTCCATTGCTCAGCGGTGCTGTCCATCTGCACGAGACTAGTGAGACGTGCTACTTCCAT
TTGTCACGTCCTGCACGACGCGAGCTGCGGGGCGGGGGGGAACTTCCTGACTAGGGGAGGAGTAGAAGGT
GGCGCGAAGGGGCCACCAAAGAACGGAGCCGGTTGGCGCCTACCGGTGGATGTGGAATGTGTGCGAGGCC
AGAGGCCACTTGTGTAGCGCCAAGTGCCCAGCGGGGCTGCTAAAGCGCATGCTCCAGACTGCCTTGGGAA
AAGCGCCTCCCCTACCCGGTAGATCTCGATCCTCTACGCCGGACGCATCGTGGCCGGAGTACTGCGGTTT
ATCTCGATGGCTACGAGGGCAGACAGTAAGTGGATTTACCATAATCCCTTAATTGTACGCACCGCTAAAA
CGCGTTCAGCGCGATCACGGCAGCAGACAGGTAAAAATGGCAACAAACCACCCGAAAAACTGCCGCAATC
GCGCCTGATAAATTTTAACCGTATGAATACCTATGCAACCAGAGGGTACAGGCCACATTACCCCCACTTA
ATCCACTGAAGCTGCCATTTTTCATGGTTTCACCATCCCAGCGAAGGGCCATCCAGCGTGCGTTCCTGTA
TTTCCGGACTATAAAAGGATCTAGGTGAAGATCCTTTTTGATAATCTCATGACCAAAATCCCTTAACGTG
AGTTTTCGTTCCACTGAGCGTCAGACCCCGTAGAAAAGATCAAAGGATCTTC
Features (pLannotate 1.2.2; 18 found; start..end, strand, type, name):
      1..589     +  rep_origin     ori: high-copy-number ColE1/pMB1/pBR322/pUC origin of replication
    747..1607    -  CDS            AmpR: β-lactamase; bla; confers resistance to ampicillin, carbenicillin, and related antibiotics
   1608..1712    -  promoter       AmpR promoter: bla
   1755..1847    +  CDS            tnpA (fragment): TN5P_ECOLX - Also known as tnp. Experimental evidence at protein level: Swiss-Prot protein existence level 1. Mediates transposition of transposon Tn5 by a 'cut and paste' mechanism. First, the monomeric transposase binds the 19 bp inverted DNA repeats flanking the transposon. Then, dimerization of the DNA- bound transposase creates a synaptic DNA complex. After nicking of the first DNA strand, excision of the transposon proceeds through a series of intermediates. The transposase then mediates the insertion of the transposon at a new site by strand transfer. The activity of the wild- type tran
   1868..1916    -  polyA_signal   poly(A) signal: synthetic polyadenylation signal
   1980..2772    -  CDS            NeoR/KanR (fragment): aminoglycoside phosphotransferase from Tn5; aph(3')-II (or nptII); confers resistance to neomycin, kanamycin, and G418 (Geneticin®)
   2823..3755    -  CDS            hRluc: Renilla luciferase human codon-optimized
   3806..4163    -  promoter       SV40 promoter: SV40 enhancer and early promoter
   4228..4279    +  misc_feature   bom (fragment): basis of mobility region from pBR322
   4280..4312    -  rep_origin     M13 ori (fragment): M13 bacteriophage origin of replication; arrow indicates direction of (+) strand synthesis
   4317..4385    +  CDS            large T antigen (fragment): large T antigen from SV40 (simian virus 40)
   4408..4529    +  polyA_signal   SV40 poly(A) signal: SV40 polyadenylation signal
   4551..4570    -  terminator     T7 terminator (fragment): transcription terminator for bacteriophage T7 RNA polymerase
   4578..4627    -  CDS            SET1 (fragment): solubility-enhancement tag derived from T7 phage gene 10B
   4634..4658    -  misc_feature   MCS (fragment): pUC18/19 multiple cloning site
   5519..7171    -  CDS            luciferase: firefly luciferase synthetic luc2 version of the luciferase gene
   7218..7717    -  promoter       PGK promoter: mouse phosphoglycerate kinase 1 promoter
   7774..8057    -  misc_feature   cer region: ColE1-derived recombination site that helps to maintain plasmids as monomers
