[The description below was written by a language model from this plasmid's Addgene catalogue record and pLannotate feature annotations shown in this document.]
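Description:
C4orf19-P1 is a mammalian dual-luciferase reporter plasmid built on the pmirGLO Dual-Luciferase miRNA Target Expression Vector, into which a 3' untranslated region of the human C4orf19 gene (designated the P1 form) was inserted by Gibson cloning. It is propagated in E. coli as a high-copy plasmid through a ColE1/pUC-type origin and selected with ampicillin via the β-lactamase gene and its promoter. A ColE1-derived cer region, which helps keep plasmids monomeric, is also annotated.

The primary reporter is the synthetic luc2 firefly luciferase, driven by the mouse PGK promoter. Between the end of the luc2 coding sequence and the remnant of the multiple cloning site lies an unannotated stretch of roughly 860 nt. This is the position where pmirGLO accepts test sequences, so it presumably holds the C4orf19 3'UTR, although the feature table does not label it. Placed there, the UTR becomes part of the luciferase transcript, so its effects on mRNA stability or translation appear as changes in firefly signal. A separate cassette uses the SV40 enhancer/early promoter to express human codon-optimized Renilla luciferase, followed by a neomycin/G418 resistance sequence and a synthetic polyadenylation signal. Renilla activity provides an internal normalization control from the same plasmid. Several other short hits (Tn5 transposase, large T antigen, T7 terminator, M13 ori, bom fragments) are small partial matches rather than functional parts.

The stated purpose is to study how the 3'UTR regulates C4orf19 function, in work on alternative polyadenylation in human urothelial differentiation. The "P1" name may denote a particular polyadenylation-site isoform, but the record does not define it.
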