Addgene plasmid #236322: C4orf19-P1
Purpose: Study the role and mechanism of the 3' UTR in regulating C4orf19-P1 gene function.
Depositing lab: Angela Ting. Depositing organization: University of Texas MD Anderson Cancer Center. Publication: Differentiation in the human urothelia is defined by distinct alternative polyadenylation. Le NB, Sona S, Santo B, Zhang Y, Ou R, Schweickart RA, Kochat V, Padron WI, Rai K, Lee SH, Yi JM, Wessely O, Lee BH, Ting AH. Cell Rep. 2026 Jan 13;45(1):116839. doi: 10.1016/j.celrep.2025.116839. PubMed 41533515.
Backbone
  Vector backbone: pmirGLO Dual-Luciferase miRNA Target Expression Vector
  Vector type: Mammalian Expression
Growth in bacteria
  Bacterial resistance: Ampicillin, 100 μg/mL
  Growth temperature: 37°C
  Growth strain: DH5alpha
  Copy number: High Copy
Gene/Insert
  Gene/Insert name: C4orf19-P1 3'UTR
  Species: H. sapiens (human)
  Entrez Gene: C4orf19 (a.k.a. FLJ11017)
  Cloning method: Gibson Cloning
Terms and licenses: Academic/Nonprofit Terms; Industry Terms: Not Available to Industry
How to cite: C4orf19-P1 was a gift from Angela Ting (Addgene plasmid # 236322 ; http://n2t.net/addgene:236322 ; RRID:Addgene_236322)
